Addgene plasmid #160259: 23 pCOLI_A_N-SUMO_C_STREP
Purpose: (Empty Backbone) N-term His-SUMO 3C cleavable, C--term 2xStrepII Amp resistant bacterial expression vector
Depositing lab: John Weir. Depositing organization: Friedrich Miescher Laboratory. Publication: InteBac - An integrated bacterial and baculovirus expression vector suite. Altmannova V, Blaha A, Astrinidis S, Reichle H, Weir JR. Protein Sci. 2020 Sep 21. doi: 10.1002/pro.3957. PubMed 32955754.
Backbone
  Vector backbone: pST50Trc
  Modifications to backbone: Custom MCS added to the vector for full compatibility within the InteBac system. 3C cleavable His-SUMO fusion added to N-terminus and non-cleavable twin StrepII tag added to C-terminus.
  Vector type: Bacterial Expression
  Promoter: T7
  Tag / fusion protein: 6xHis (N terminal on backbone); SUMO (N terminal on backbone); 2xStrepII (C terminal on backbone)
Growth in bacteria
  Bacterial resistance: Ampicillin, 100 μg/mL
  Growth temperature: 37°C
  Growth strain: DH5alpha
  Copy number: Low Copy
Gene/Insert
  Cloning method: Gibson Cloning
  Sequencing primers: 5′ T7_fwd; 3′ T7_rev
Terms and licenses: Academic/Nonprofit Terms; Industry Terms: Not Available to Industry
How to cite: 23 pCOLI_A_N-SUMO_C_STREP was a gift from John Weir (Addgene plasmid # 160259 ; http://n2t.net/addgene:160259 ; RRID:Addgene_160259)
