[The description below was written by a language model from this plasmid's Addgene catalogue record and pLannotate feature annotations shown in this document.]
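Description:
23 pCOLI_A_N-SUMO_C_STREP is an empty bacterial expression backbone of about 3.4 kb, derived from pST50Trc and belonging to the InteBac suite of mutually compatible bacterial and baculovirus expression vectors. It replicates in E. coli from a ColE1/pMB1-type origin. Although the annotation software labels this origin generically as high-copy, the plasmid retains the rop gene and the pBR322 bom region, consistent with the low copy number given in the catalogue entry. Selection is by ampicillin through the TEM beta-lactamase gene (bla), which has its own promoter and is followed by a phage fd terminator.

The expression cassette runs from a T7 promoter and the strong T7 gene 10 ribosome binding site to a T7 terminator, so it needs a host that supplies T7 RNA polymerase. Downstream of the start site lies a 6xHis tag, which the annotation picks up only as a short fragment match to a composite tag. This is followed by a truncated yeast SMT3 (SUMO) domain. According to the record, a 3C protease site then allows the His-SUMO fusion to be removed. A custom multiple cloning site designed for InteBac compatibility follows, into which an open reading frame is inserted by Gibson assembly. At the C-terminal end the record describes a non-cleavable twin StrepII tag, of which the feature table detects only a single partial Strep-tag II match. The short SET1 hit before the terminator probably reflects residual T7 gene 10 sequence.

The vector is intended for recombinant protein production in E. coli. SUMO typically aids solubility and expression, and the His and Strep tags at opposite ends allow tandem affinity purification that enriches for full-length product.
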