Features (pLannotate 1.2.2; 14 found; start..end, strand, type, name):
      1..589     +  rep_origin     ori: high-copy-number ColE1/pMB1/pBR322/pUC origin of replication
    775..914     -  misc_feature   bom: basis of mobility region from pBR322
   1016..1207    -  CDS            rop: Rop protein, which maintains plasmids at low copy number; rop
   1247..1357    +  CDS            mbeC (fragment): MBEC_ECOLX - Experimental evidence at protein level: Swiss-Prot protein existence level 1. Required for efficient mobilization of ColE1 plasmid and is thus essential to promote the specific transfer of the plasmid during conjugation. Probably functions by inducing DNA bending, helping the MbeA relaxase to melt the DNA around the nic site and cleave the phosphodiester bond. Binds specifically double-stranded DNA (dsDNA) containing the ColE1 oriT but does not recognize the inverted repeat (IR). From Escherichia coli.
   1444..1462    +  promoter       T7 promoter: promoter for bacteriophage T7 RNA polymerase
   1500..1522    +  RBS            RBS: efficient ribosome binding site from bacteriophage T7 gene 10 (Olins and Rangwala, 1989)
   1542..1558    +  CDS            capTEV™ (fragment): composite tag for in vivo biotinylation, TEV protease cleavage, and 6xHis tagging
   1560..1847    +  CDS            SUMO: cleavable ubiquitin-like protein tag; S. cerevisiae SMT3 (truncated)
   2085..2107    +  CDS            Strep-Tag II (fragment): peptide that binds Strep-Tactin®, an engineered form of streptavidin
   2159..2208    +  CDS            SET1 (fragment): solubility-enhancement tag derived from T7 phage gene 10B
   2216..2263    +  terminator     T7 terminator: transcription terminator for bacteriophage T7 RNA polymerase
   2328..2419    +  promoter       AmpR promoter: bla
   2420..3277    +  CDS            bla: BLAT_ECOLX - Experimental evidence at protein level: Swiss-Prot protein existence level 1. TEM-type are the most prevalent beta-lactamases in enterobacteria; they hydrolyze the beta-lactam bond in susceptible beta-lactam antibiotics, thus conferring resistance to penicillins and cephalosporins. TEM-3 and TEM-4 are capable of hydrolyzing cefotaxime and ceftazidime. TEM-5 is capable of hydrolyzing ceftazidime. TEM-6 is capable of hydrolyzing ceftazidime and aztreonam. TEM-8/CAZ-2, TEM- 16/CAZ-7 and TEM-24/CAZ-6 are markedly active against ceftazidime. IRT- 4 shows resistance to beta-lactamase in
   3284..3323    +  terminator     fd terminator: central terminator from bacteriophage fd (Otsuka and Kunisawa, 1982)
>Addgene plasmid #160259 | 23 pCOLI_A_N-SUMO_C_STREP | addgene full sequence | sequence record 318782 | Addgene NGS Result
TTGAGATCCTTTTTTTCTGCGCGTAATCTGCTGCTTGCAAACAAAAAAACCACCGCTACCAGCGGTGGTT
TGTTTGCCGGATCAAGAGCTACCAACTCTTTTTCCGAAGGTAACTGGCTTCAGCAGAGCGCAGATACCAA
ATACTGTCCTTCTAGTGTAGCCGTAGTTAGGCCACCACTTCAAGAACTCTGTAGCACCGCCTACATACCT
CGCTCTGCTAATCCTGTTACCAGTGGCTGCTGCCAGTGGCGATAAGTCGTGTCTTACCGGGTTGGACTCA
AGACGATAGTTACCGGATAAGGCGCAGCGGTCGGGCTGAACGGGGGGTTCGTGCACACAGCCCAGCTTGG
AGCGAACGACCTACACCGAACTGAGATACCTACAGCGTGAGCTATGAGAAAGCGCCACGCTTCCCGAAGG
GAGAAAGGCGGACAGGTATCCGGTAAGCGGCAGGGTCGGAACAGGAGAGCGCACGAGGGAGCTTCCAGGG
GGAAACGCCTGGTATCTTTATAGTCCTGTCGGGTTTCGCCACCTCTGACTTGAGCGTCGATTTTTGTGAT
GCTCGTCAGGGGGGCGGAGCCTATGGAAAAACGCCAGCAACGCGGCCTTTTTACGGTTCCTGGCCTTTTG
CTGGCCTTTTGCTCACATGTTCTTTCCTGCGTTATCCCCTGATTCTGTGGATAACCGTATTACCGCCTTT
GAGTGAGCTGATACCGCTCGCCGCAGCCGAACGACCGAGCGCAGCGAGTCAGTGAGCGAGGAAGCGGAAG
AGCGCCTGATGCGGTATTTTCTCCTTACGCATCTGTGCGGTATTTCACACCGCAATGGTGCACTCTCAGT
ACAATCTGCTCTGATGCCGCATAGTTAAGCCAGTATACACTCCGCTATCGCTACGTGACTGGGTCATGGC
TGCGCCCCGACACCCGCCAACACCCGCTGACGCGCCCTGACGGGCTTGTCTGCTCCCGGCATCCGCTTAC
AGACAAGCTGTGACCGTCTCCGGGAGCTGCATGTGTCAGAGGTTTTCACCGTCATCACCGAAACGCGCGA
GGCAGCTGCGGTAAAGCTCATCAGCGTGGTCGTGAAGCGATTCACAGATGTCTGCCTGTTCATCCGCGTC
CAGCTCGTTGAGTTTCTCCAGAAGCGTTAATGTCTGGCTTCTGATAAAGCGGGCCATGTTAAGGGCGGTT
TTTTCCTGTTTGGTCACTGATGCCTCCGTGTAAGGGGGATTTCTGTTCATGGGGTAATGATACCGATGAA
ACGAGAGAGGATGCTCACGATACGGGTTACTGATGATGAACATGCCCGGTTACTGGAACGTTGTGAGGGT
AAACAACTGGCGGTATGGATGCGGCGGGACCAGAGAAAAATCACTCAGGGTCAATGCCAGCGCTTCGTTA
ATACAGATGTAGGTGTTGGCACCATGCATCGATCCCGCGAAATTAATACGACTCACTATAGGGAGACCAC
AACGGTTTCCCTCCGGCTCCGGAAATAATTTTGTTTAACTTTAAGAAGGAGATATACATATGGGCAGCAG
CCATCATCATCATCATCACTCGGACTCAGAAGTCAATCAAGAAGCTAAGCCAGAGGTCAAGCCAGAAGTC
AAGCCTGAGACTCACATCAATTTAAAGGTGTCCGATGGATCTTCAGAGATCTTCTTCAAGATCAAAAAGA
CCACTCCTTTAAGAAGGCTGATGGAAGCGTTCGCTAAAAGACAGGGTAAGGAAATGGACTCCTTAAGATT
CTTGTACGACGGTATTAGAATTCAAGCTGATCAGACCCCTGAAGATTTGGACATGGAGGATAACGATATT
ATTGAGGCTCACAGAGAACAGATTGGTAGCAGCGGATCTCTGGAAGTTCTGTTCCAGGGGCCCGGATCCC
GGTCCGACATATGAGCGCGCGGAATTCAAAGGCCTACGTCGACGAGCTCACTAGTCGCGGCCGCTTTCGA
ATCTAGAGCCTGCAGTCTCGACAAGCTTGGAAGCGGATCTGGATCTGGAAGCAGCGCCAGCGCTTGGAGT
CATCCCCAATTTGAGAAAGGTGGAGGTTCCGGAGGTGGATCGGGAGGTTCGGCGTGGAGCCACCCGCAGT
TCGAAAAATAATAAGTCGAGAAGTACTAGAGGATGTACAACGCGTGCGCGCTGATCCGGCTGCTAACAAA
GCCCGAAAGGAAGCTGAGTTGGCTGCTGCCACCGCTGAGCAATAACTAGCATAACCCCTTGGGGCCTCTA
AACGGGTCTTGAGGGGTTTTTTGCTGAAAGGAGGAACTATATCGGGATTAGCCCGCCTAATGAGCGGGCT
TTTTTTTAATTCCCCTATTTGTTTATTTTTCTAAATACATTCAAATATGTATCCGCTCATGAGACAATAA
CCCTGATAAATGCTTCAATAATATTGAAAAAGGAAGAGTATGAGTATTCAACATTTCCGTGTCGCCCTTA
TTCCCTTTTTTGCGGCATTTTGCCTTCCTGTTTTTGCTCACCCAGAAACGCTCGTGAAAGTAAAAGACGC
AGAGGACCAATTGGGGGCACGAGTGGGATACATAGAACTGGACTTGAATAGCGGTAAAATCCTTGAGAGT
TTTCGCCCTGAAGAGCGTTTTCCAATGATGAGCACTTTCAAAGTTCTGCTATGTGGAGCAGTATTATCCC
GTGTAGATGCGGGGCAAGAGCAACTCGGACGACGAATACACTATTCGCAGAATGACTTGGTTGAATACTC
CCCAGTGACAGAAAAGCACCTTACGGACGGAATGACGGTAAGAGAATTATGTAGTGCCGCCATAACGATG
AGTGATAACACTGCGGCGAACTTACTTCTGACAACCATCGGTGGACCGAAGGAATTAACCGCTTTTTTGC
ACAATATGGGAGACCATGTAACTCGCCTTGACCGTTGGGAACCAGAACTGAATGAAGCCATACCAAACGA
CGAGCGAGACACCACAATGCCTGCGGCAATGGCAACAACATTACGCAAACTATTAACTGGCGAACTACTT
ACTCTGGCTTCACGGCAACAATTAATAGACTGGCTTGAAGCGGATAAAGTTGCAGGACCACTACTGCGTT
CGGCACTTCCTGCTGGCTGGTTTATTGCTGATAAATCTGGGGCAGGAGAGCGTGGTTCACGGGGTATCAT
TGCCGCACTTGGACCAGATGGTAAGCCTTCCCGTATCGTAGTTATCTACACGACGGGTAGTCAGGCAACT
ATGGACGAACGAAATAGACAGATTGCTGAAATAGGGGCTTCACTGATTAAGCATTGGTAAACCGATACAA
TTAAAGGCTCCTTTTGGAGCCTTTTTTTTTGGACGGACCGGTAGAAAAGATCAAAGGATCTTC
